Addgene plasmid #117999: pBAD/CURT_fluoB
Purpose: Expression of CURT_fluoB controlled by the ARA promoter
Depositing lab: Mathias Pribil. Depositing organization: University of Copenhagen. Publication: Membrane-bound protein scaffolding in diverse hosts using thylakoid protein CURT1A. Behrendorff JBYH, Sandoval-Ibanez OA, Sharma A, Pribil M. ACS Synth Biol. 2019 Mar 18. doi: 10.1021/acssynbio.8b00418. PubMed 30884945.
Backbone
  Vector backbone: pBAD
  Backbone manufacturer: Invitrogen
  Backbone size w/o insert (bp): 3956
  Total vector size (bp): 4997
  Vector type: Bacterial Expression
Growth in bacteria
  Bacterial resistance: Ampicillin, 100 μg/mL
  Growth temperature: 37°C
  Growth strain: DH5alpha
  Copy number: Low Copy
Gene/Insert
  Gene/Insert name: CURT_fluoB
  Species: A. thaliana (mustard weed), Synthetic
  Insert size (bp): 1041
  Promoter: ARA
  Cloning method: Gibson Cloning
  Sequencing primers: 5′ CGGCGTCACACTTTGCTATG; 3′ ACTTCTGAGTTCGGCATGGG
Resource information
  A portion of this plasmid was derived from a plasmid made by: The mCitrine coding sequence was originally obtained from the pET mCitrine LIC cloning vector (a gift from Scott Gradia (Addgene plasmid # 29771)).
Terms and licenses: Academic/Nonprofit Terms; Industry Terms: Not Available to Industry
How to cite: pBAD/CURT_fluoB was a gift from Mathias Pribil (Addgene plasmid # 117999 ; http://n2t.net/addgene:117999 ; RRID:Addgene_117999)
