[The description below was written by a language model from this plasmid's Addgene catalogue record and pLannotate feature annotations shown in this document.]
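Description:
pBAD/CURT_fluoB is a bacterial expression plasmid of about 5 kb built on the Invitrogen pBAD backbone for arabinose-inducible protein production in E. coli. It replicates from a ColE1/pMB1-type origin with the adjacent pBR322 bom region. Only a short fragment of rop is annotated, although the catalogue lists the plasmid as low copy. Selection is by ampicillin through the bla gene under its own promoter. The two available sequence records, the depositor's and the repository's sequencing result, are the same length and carry the same twelve features in the same order, differing only in where the circular numbering starts.

The payload is a roughly 1 kb insert, assembled by Gibson cloning, placed immediately downstream of the araBAD promoter. It consists of a fragment of Arabidopsis thaliana CURT1A, a thylakoid membrane protein that shapes thylakoid architecture by inducing membrane curvature. A short gap separates it from a yellow fluorescent protein coding sequence. The annotation tool calls this reporter mEYFP, while the catalogue notes state that the sequence was derived from an mCitrine vector; these are closely related YFP variants. The close spacing and the single insert name suggest a CURT1A–fluorescent protein fusion, though the record does not describe the linker. The divergently transcribed araC gene supplies the regulator that represses the promoter without L-arabinose and activates it when the sugar is added. The rrnB region (5S rRNA sequence and the T1 and T2 terminators) ends transcription downstream of the insert.

The associated publication concerns using CURT1A as a membrane-bound protein scaffold in diverse hosts. This fits use of the construct for inducible expression and fluorescent tracking of a membrane-anchored CURT1A fusion in bacteria. The record does not explain the "fluoB" designation further.
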