Features (pLannotate 1.2.2; 12 found; start..end, strand, type, name):
    195..235     -  CDS            rop (fragment): Rop protein, which maintains plasmids at low copy number; rop
    357..1235    -  CDS            araC: L-arabinose regulatory protein; araC
   1262..1546    +  promoter       araBAD promoter: araBAD; promoter of the L-arabinose operon of E. coli; the araC regulatory gene is transcribed in the opposite direction (Guzman et al., 1995)
   1577..1888    +  CDS            CURT1A (fragment): CUT1A_ARATH - Experimental evidence at protein level: Swiss-Prot protein existence level 1. Determines thylakoid architecture by inducing membrane curvature. From Arabidopsis thaliana (Mouse-ear cress).
   1904..2620    +  CDS            mEYFP: enhanced YFP with monomerizing A206K mutation (Zacharias et al., 2002) mammalian codon-optimized
   2710..2825    +  ncRNA          5S rRNA: Accession: RF00001 - 5S ribosomal RNA
   2829..2915    +  terminator     rrnB T1 terminator: Escherichia coli rrnB; transcription terminator T1 from the E. coli rrnB gene
   3007..3034    +  terminator     rrnB T2 terminator: transcription terminator T2 from the E. coli rrnB gene
   3053..3144    +  promoter       AmpR promoter: bla
   3145..4005    +  CDS            AmpR: β-lactamase; bla; confers resistance to ampicillin, carbenicillin, and related antibiotics
   4176..4764    +  rep_origin     ori: high-copy-number ColE1/pMB1/pBR322/pUC origin of replication
   4950..93      -  misc_feature   bom (across the origin): basis of mobility region from pBR322
>Addgene plasmid #117999 | pBAD/CURT_fluoB | depositor full sequence | sequence record 224424 | pBAD/CURT_fluoB sequence 4997 bps
CATATGGTGCACTCTCAGTACAATCTGCTCTGATGCCGCATAGTTAAGCCAGTATACACTCCGCTATCGC
TACGTGACTGGGTCATGGCTGCGCCCCGACACCCGCCAACACCCGCTGACGCGCCCTGACGGGCTTGTCT
GCTCCCGGCATCCGCTTACAGACAAGCTGTGACCGTCTCCGGGAGCTGCATGTGTCAGAGGTTTTCACCG
TCATCACCGAAACGCGCGAGGCAGCAGATCAATTCGCGCGCGAAGGCGAAGCGGCATGCATAATGTGCCT
GTCAAATGGACGAAGCAGGGATTCTGCAAACCCTATGCTACTCCGTCAAGCCGTCAATTGTCTGATTCGT
TACCAATTATGACAACTTGACGGCTACATCATTCACTTTTTCTTCACAACCGGCACGGAACTCGCTCGGG
CTGGCCCCGGTGCATTTTTTAAATACCCGCGAGAAATAGAGTTGATCGTCAAAACCAACATTGCGACCGA
CGGTGGCGATAGGCATCCGGGTGGTGCTCAAAAGCAGCTTCGCCTGGCTGATACGTTGGTCCTCGCGCCA
GCTTAAGACGCTAATCCCTAACTGCTGGCGGAAAAGATGTGACAGACGCGACGGCGACAAGCAAACATGC
TGTGCGACGCTGGCGATATCAAAATTGCTGTCTGCCAGGTGATCGCTGATGTACTGACAAGCCTCGCGTA
CCCGATTATCCATCGGTGGATGGAGCGACTCGTTAATCGCTTCCATGCGCCGCAGTAACAATTGCTCAAG
CAGATTTATCGCCAGCAGCTCCGAATAGCGCCCTTCCCCTTGCCCGGCGTTAATGATTTGCCCAAACAGG
TCGCTGAAATGCGGCTGGTGCGCTTCATCCGGGCGAAAGAACCCCGTATTGGCAAATATTGACGGCCAGT
TAAGCCATTCATGCCAGTAGGCGCGCGGACGAAAGTAAACCCACTGGTGATACCATTCGCGAGCCTCCGG
ATGACGACCGTAGTGATGAATCTCTCCTGGCGGGAACAGCAAAATATCACCCGGTCGGCAAACAAATTCT
CGTCCCTGATTTTTCACCACCCCCTGACCGCGAATGGTGAGATTGAGAATATAACCTTTCATTCCCAGCG
GTCGGTCGATAAAAAAATCGAGATAACCGTTGGCCTCAATCGGCGTTAAACCCGCCACCAGATGGGCATT
AAACGAGTATCCCGGCAGCAGGGGATCATTTTGCGCTTCAGCCATACTTTTCATACTCCCGCCATTCAGA
GAAGAAACCAATTGTCCATATTGCATCAGACATTGCCGTCACTGCGTCTTTTACTGGCTCTTCTCGCTAA
CCAAACCGGTAACCCCGCTTATTAAAAGCATTCTGTAACAAAGCGGGACCAAAGCCATGACAAAAACGCG
TAACAAAAGTGTCTATAATCACGGCAGAAAAGTCCACATTGATTATTTGCACGGCGTCACACTTTGCTAT
GCCATAGCATTTTTATCCATAAGATTAGCGGATCCTACCTGACGCTTTTTATCGCAACTCTCTACTGTTT
CTCCATACCCGTTTTTTGGGCTAACAGGAGGAATTAACCATGGCTTCTTCAGAAGAGACCTCGTCCATTG
ATACCAACGAACTCATCACAGATTTGAAGGAAAAGTGGGATGGTCTTGAGAACAAATCTACTGTACTTAT
ATATGGAGGAGGAGCCATTGTTGCTGTTTGGTTATCTTCCATTGTTGTTGGTGCCATCAACTCTGTTCCT
CTGCTTCCGAAAGTTATGGAACTTGTCGGACTAGGGTACACTGGATGGTTTGTCTACAGATACCTTCTCT
TCAAGTCAAGCAGAAAGGAATTGGCTGAGGATATTGAATCCTTGAAGAAGAAGATCGCAGGAAGCGAAGG
AGGTGGTGGATCTGTGAGCAAGGGCGAGGAGCTGTTCACCGGGGTGGTGCCCATCCTGGTCGAGCTGGAC
GGCGACGTAAACGGCCACAAGTTCAGCGTGTCCGGCGAGGGCGAGGGCGATGCCACCTACGGCAAGCTGA
CCCTGAAGTTCATCTGCACCACCGGCAAGCTGCCCGTGCCCTGGCCCACCCTCGTGACCACCTTCGGCTA
CGGCCTGATGTGCTTCGCCCGCTACCCCGACCACATGAAGCAGCACGACTTCTTCAAGTCCGCCATGCCC
GAAGGCTACGTCCAGGAGCGCACCATCTTCTTCAAGGACGACGGCAACTACAAGACCCGCGCCGAGGTGA
AGTTCGAGGGCGACACCCTGGTGAACCGCATCGAGCTGAAGGGCATCGACTTCAAGGAGGACGGCAACAT
CCTGGGGCACAAGCTGGAGTACAACTACAACAGCCACAACGTCTATATCATGGCCGACAAGCAGAAGAAC
GGCATCAAGGTGAACTTCAAGATCCGCCACAACATCGAGGACGGCAGCGTGCAGCTCGCCGACCACTACC
AGCAGAACACCCCCATCGGCGACGGCCCCGTGCTGCTGCCCGACAACCACTACCTGAGCTACCAGTCCAA
GCTGAGCAAAGACCCCAACGAGAAGCGCGATCACATGGTCCTGCTGGAGTTCGTGACCGCCGCCGGGATC
ACTCTCGGCATGGACGAGCTGTACAAGTAAAAGCTTGGCTGTTTTGGCGGATGAGAGAAGATTTTCAGCC
TGATACAGATTAAATCAGAACGCAGAAGCGGTCTGATAAAACAGAATTTGCCTGGCGGCAGTAGCGCGGT
GGTCCCACCTGACCCCATGCCGAACTCAGAAGTGAAACGCCGTAGCGCCGATGGTAGTGTGGGGTCTCCC
CATGCGAGAGTAGGGAACTGCCAGGCATCAAATAAAACGAAAGGCTCAGTCGAAAGACTGGGCCTTTCGT
TTTATCTGTTGTTTGTCGGTGAACGCTCTCCTGAGTAGGACAAATCCGCCGGGAGCGGATTTGAACGTTG
CGAAGCAACGGCCCGGAGGGTGGCGGGCAGGACGCCCGCCATAAACTGCCAGGCATCAAATTAAGCAGAA
GGCCATCCTGACGGATGGCCTTTTTGCGTTTCTACAAACTCTTTTGTTTATTTTTCTAAATACATTCAAA
TATGTATCCGCTCATGAGACAATAACCCTGATAAATGCTTCAATAATATTGAAAAAGGAAGAGTATGAGT
ATTCAACATTTCCGTGTCGCCCTTATTCCCTTTTTTGCGGCATTTTGCCTTCCTGTTTTTGCTCACCCAG
AAACGCTGGTGAAAGTAAAAGATGCTGAAGATCAGTTGGGTGCACGAGTGGGTTACATCGAACTGGATCT
CAACAGCGGTAAGATCCTTGAGAGTTTTCGCCCCGAAGAACGTTTTCCAATGATGAGCACTTTTAAAGTT
CTGCTATGTGGCGCGGTATTATCCCGTATTGACGCCGGGCAAGAGCAACTCGGTCGCCGCATACACTATT
CTCAGAATGACTTGGTTGAGTACTCACCAGTCACAGAAAAGCATCTTACGGATGGCATGACAGTAAGAGA
ATTATGCAGTGCTGCCATAACCATGAGTGATAACACTGCGGCCAACTTACTTCTGACAACGATCGGAGGA
CCGAAGGAGCTAACCGCTTTTTTGCACAACATGGGGGATCATGTAACTCGCCTTGATCGTTGGGAACCGG
AGCTGAATGAAGCCATACCAAACGACGAGCGTGACACCACGATGCCTGTAGCAATGGCAACAACGTTGCG
CAAACTATTAACTGGCGAACTACTTACTCTAGCTTCCCGGCAACAATTAATAGACTGGATGGAGGCGGAT
AAAGTTGCAGGACCACTTCTGCGCTCGGCCCTTCCGGCTGGCTGGTTTATTGCTGATAAATCTGGAGCCG
GTGAGCGTGGGTCTCGCGGTATCATTGCAGCACTGGGGCCAGATGGTAAGCCCTCCCGTATCGTAGTTAT
CTACACGACGGGGAGTCAGGCAACTATGGATGAACGAAATAGACAGATCGCTGAGATAGGTGCCTCACTG
ATTAAGCATTGGTAACTGTCAGACCAAGTTTACTCATATATACTTTAGATTGATTTAAAACTTCATTTTT
AATTTAAAAGGATCTAGGTGAAGATCCTTTTTGATAATCTCATGACCAAAATCCCTTAACGTGAGTTTTC
GTTCCACTGAGCGTCAGACCCCGTAGAAAAGATCAAAGGATCTTCTTGAGATCCTTTTTTTCTGCGCGTA
ATCTGCTGCTTGCAAACAAAAAAACCACCGCTACCAGCGGTGGTTTGTTTGCCGGATCAAGAGCTACCAA
CTCTTTTTCCGAAGGTAACTGGCTTCAGCAGAGCGCAGATACCAAATACTGTTCTTCTAGTGTAGCCGTA
GTTAGGCCACCACTTCAAGAACTCTGTAGCACCGCCTACATACCTCGCTCTGCTAATCCTGTTACCAGTG
GCTGCTGCCAGTGGCGATAAGTCGTGTCTTACCGGGTTGGACTCAAGACGATAGTTACCGGATAAGGCGC
AGCGGTCGGGCTGAACGGGGGGTTCGTGCACACAGCCCAGCTTGGAGCGAACGACCTACACCGAACTGAG
ATACCTACAGCGTGAGCTATGAGAAAGCGCCACGCTTCCCGAAGGGAGAAAGGCGGACAGGTATCCGGTA
AGCGGCAGGGTCGGAACAGGAGAGCGCACGAGGGAGCTTCCAGGGGGAAACGCCTGGTATCTTTATAGTC
CTGTCGGGTTTCGCCACCTCTGACTTGAGCGTCGATTTTTGTGATGCTCGTCAGGGGGGCGGAGCCTATG
GAAAAACGCCAGCAACGCGGCCTTTTTACGGTTCCTGGCCTTTTGCTGGCCTTTTGCTCACATGTTCTTT
CCTGCGTTATCCCCTGATTCTGTGGATAACCGTATTACCGCCTTTGAGTGAGCTGATACCGCTCGCCGCA
GCCGAACGACCGAGCGCAGCGAGTCAGTGAGCGAGGAAGCGGAAGAGCGCCTGATGCGGTATTTTCTCCT
TACGCATCTGTGCGGTATTTCACACCG
