Features (pLannotate 1.2.2; 12 found; start..end, strand, type, name):
     31..342     +  CDS            CURT1A (fragment): CUT1A_ARATH - Experimental evidence at protein level: Swiss-Prot protein existence level 1. Determines thylakoid architecture by inducing membrane curvature. From Arabidopsis thaliana (Mouse-ear cress).
    358..1074    +  CDS            mEYFP: enhanced YFP with monomerizing A206K mutation (Zacharias et al., 2002) mammalian codon-optimized
   1164..1279    +  ncRNA          5S rRNA: Accession: RF00001 - 5S ribosomal RNA
   1283..1369    +  terminator     rrnB T1 terminator: Escherichia coli rrnB; transcription terminator T1 from the E. coli rrnB gene
   1461..1488    +  terminator     rrnB T2 terminator: transcription terminator T2 from the E. coli rrnB gene
   1507..1598    +  promoter       AmpR promoter: bla
   1599..2459    +  CDS            AmpR: β-lactamase; bla; confers resistance to ampicillin, carbenicillin, and related antibiotics
   2630..3218    +  rep_origin     ori: high-copy-number ColE1/pMB1/pBR322/pUC origin of replication
   3404..3544    -  misc_feature   bom: basis of mobility region from pBR322
   3646..3686    -  CDS            rop (fragment): Rop protein, which maintains plasmids at low copy number; rop
   3808..4686    -  CDS            araC: L-arabinose regulatory protein; araC
   4713..4997    +  promoter       araBAD promoter: araBAD; promoter of the L-arabinose operon of E. coli; the araC regulatory gene is transcribed in the opposite direction (Guzman et al., 1995)
>Addgene plasmid #117999 | pBAD/CURT_fluoB | addgene full sequence | sequence record 229431 | Addgene NGS Result
ACCCGTTTTTTGGGCTAACAGGAGGAATTAACCATGGCTTCTTCAGAAGAAACATCGTCCATTGATACCA
ACGAACTCATCACAGATTTGAAGGAAAAGTGGGATGGTCTTGAGAACAAATCTACTGTACTTATATATGG
AGGAGGAGCCATTGTTGCTGTTTGGTTATCTTCCATTGTTGTTGGTGCCATCAACTCTGTTCCTCTGCTT
CCGAAAGTTATGGAACTTGTCGGACTAGGGTACACTGGATGGTTTGTCTACAGATACCTTCTCTTCAAGT
CAAGCAGAAAGGAATTGGCTGAGGATATTGAATCCTTGAAGAAGAAGATCGCAGGAAGCGAAGGAGGTGG
TGGATCTGTGAGCAAGGGCGAGGAGCTGTTCACCGGGGTGGTGCCCATCCTGGTCGAGCTGGACGGCGAC
GTAAACGGCCACAAGTTCAGCGTGTCCGGCGAGGGCGAGGGCGATGCCACCTACGGCAAGCTGACCCTGA
AGTTCATCTGCACCACCGGCAAGCTGCCCGTGCCCTGGCCCACCCTCGTGACCACCTTCGGCTACGGCCT
GATGTGCTTCGCCCGCTACCCCGACCACATGAAGCAGCACGACTTCTTCAAGTCCGCCATGCCCGAAGGC
TACGTCCAGGAGCGCACCATCTTCTTCAAGGACGACGGCAACTACAAGACCCGCGCCGAGGTGAAGTTCG
AGGGCGACACCCTGGTGAACCGCATCGAGCTGAAGGGCATCGACTTCAAGGAGGACGGCAACATCCTGGG
GCACAAGCTGGAGTACAACTACAACAGCCACAACGTCTATATCATGGCCGACAAGCAGAAGAACGGCATC
AAGGTGAACTTCAAGATCCGCCACAACATCGAGGACGGCAGCGTGCAGCTCGCCGACCACTACCAGCAGA
ACACCCCCATCGGCGACGGCCCCGTGCTGCTGCCCGACAACCACTACCTGAGCTACCAGTCCAAGCTGAG
CAAAGACCCCAACGAGAAGCGCGATCACATGGTCCTGCTGGAGTTCGTGACCGCCGCCGGGATCACTCTC
GGCATGGACGAGCTGTACAAGTAAAAGCTTGGCTGTTTTGGCGGATGAGAGAAGATTTTCAGCCTGATAC
AGATTAAATCAGAACGCAGAAGCGGTCTGATAAAACAGAATTTGCCTGGCGGCAGTAGCGCGGTGGTCCC
ACCTGACCCCATGCCGAACTCAGAAGTGAAACGCCGTAGCGCCGATGGTAGTGTGGGGTCTCCCCATGCG
AGAGTAGGGAACTGCCAGGCATCAAATAAAACGAAAGGCTCAGTCGAAAGACTGGGCCTTTCGTTTTATC
TGTTGTTTGTCGGTGAACGCTCTCCTGAGTAGGACAAATCCGCCGGGAGCGGATTTGAACGTTGCGAAGC
AACGGCCCGGAGGGTGGCGGGCAGGACGCCCGCCATAAACTGCCAGGCATCAAATTAAGCAGAAGGCCAT
CCTGACGGATGGCCTTTTTGCGTTTCTACAAACTCTTTTGTTTATTTTTCTAAATACATTCAAATATGTA
TCCGCTCATGAGACAATAACCCTGATAAATGCTTCAATAATATTGAAAAAGGAAGAGTATGAGTATTCAA
CATTTCCGTGTCGCCCTTATTCCCTTTTTTGCGGCATTTTGCCTTCCTGTTTTTGCTCACCCAGAAACGC
TGGTGAAAGTAAAAGATGCTGAAGATCAGTTGGGTGCACGAGTGGGTTACATCGAACTGGATCTCAACAG
CGGTAAGATCCTTGAGAGTTTTCGCCCCGAAGAACGTTTTCCAATGATGAGCACTTTTAAAGTTCTGCTA
TGTGGCGCGGTATTATCCCGTGTTGACGCCGGGCAAGAGCAACTCGGTCGCCGCATACACTATTCTCAGA
ATGACTTGGTTGAGTACTCACCAGTCACAGAAAAGCATCTTACGGATGGCATGACAGTAAGAGAATTATG
CAGTGCTGCCATAACCATGAGTGATAACACTGCGGCCAACTTACTTCTGACAACGATCGGAGGACCGAAG
GAGCTAACCGCTTTTTTGCACAACATGGGGGATCATGTAACTCGCCTTGATCGTTGGGAACCGGAGCTGA
ATGAAGCCATACCAAACGACGAGCGTGACACCACGATGCCTGTAGCAATGGCAACAACGTTGCGCAAACT
ATTAACTGGCGAACTACTTACTCTAGCTTCCCGGCAACAATTAATAGACTGGATGGAGGCGGATAAAGTT
GCAGGACCACTTCTGCGCTCGGCCCTTCCGGCTGGCTGGTTTATTGCTGATAAATCTGGAGCCGGTGAGC
GTGGGTCTCGCGGTATCATTGCAGCACTGGGGCCAGATGGTAAGCCCTCCCGTATCGTAGTTATCTACAC
GACGGGGAGTCAGGCAACTATGGATGAACGAAATAGACAGATCGCTGAGATAGGTGCCTCACTGATTAAG
CATTGGTAACTGTCAGACCAAGTTTACTCATATATACTTTAGATTGATTTAAAACTTCATTTTTAATTTA
AAAGGATCTAGGTGAAGATCCTTTTTGATAATCTCATGACCAAAATCCCTTAACGTGAGTTTTCGTTCCA
CTGAGCGTCAGACCCCGTAGAAAAGATCAAAGGATCTTCTTGAGATCCTTTTTTTCTGCGCGTAATCTGC
TGCTTGCAAACAAAAAAACCACCGCTACCAGCGGTGGTTTGTTTGCCGGATCAAGAGCTACCAACTCTTT
TTCCGAAGGTAACTGGCTTCAGCAGAGCGCAGATACCAAATACTGTCCTTCTAGTGTAGCCGTAGTTAGG
CCACCACTTCAAGAACTCTGTAGCACCGCCTACATACCTCGCTCTGCTAATCCTGTTACCAGTGGCTGCT
GCCAGTGGCGATAAGTCGTGTCTTACCGGGTTGGACTCAAGACGATAGTTACCGGATAAGGCGCAGCGGT
CGGGCTGAACGGGGGGTTCGTGCACACAGCCCAGCTTGGAGCGAACGACCTACACCGAACTGAGATACCT
ACAGCGTGAGCTATGAGAAAGCGCCACGCTTCCCGAAGGGAGAAAGGCGGACAGGTATCCGGTAAGCGGC
AGGGTCGGAACAGGAGAGCGCACGAGGGAGCTTCCAGGGGGAAACGCCTGGTATCTTTATAGTCCTGTCG
GGTTTCGCCACCTCTGACTTGAGCGTCGATTTTTGTGATGCTCGTCAGGGGGGCGGAGCCTATGGAAAAA
CGCCAGCAACGCGGCCTTTTTACGGTTCCTGGCCTTTTGCTGGCCTTTTGCTCACATGTTCTTTCCTGCG
TTATCCCCTGATTCTGTGGATAACCGTATTACCGCCTTTGAGTGAGCTGATACCGCTCGCCGCAGCCGAA
CGACCGAGCGCAGCGAGTCAGTGAGCGAGGAAGCGGAAGAGCGCCTGATGCGGTATTTTCTCCTTACGCA
TCTGTGCGGTATTTCACACCGCATATGGTGCACTCTCAGTACAATCTGCTCTGATGCCGCATAGTTAAGC
CAGTATACACTCCGCTATCGCTACGTGACTGGGTCATGGCTGCGCCCCGACACCCGCCAACACCCGCTGA
CGCGCCCTGACGGGCTTGTCTGCTCCCGGCATCCGCTTACAGACAAGCTGTGACCGTCTCCGGGAGCTGC
ATGTGTCAGAGGTTTTCACCGTCATCACCGAAACGCGCGAGGCAGCAGATCAATTCGCGCGCGAAGGCGA
AGCGGCATGCATAATGTGCCTGTCAAATGGACGAAGCAGGGATTCTGCAAACCCTATGCTACTCCGTCAA
GCCGTCAATTGTCTGATTCGTTACCAATTATGACAACTTGACGGCTACATCATTCACTTTTTCTTCACAA
CCGGCACGGAACTCGCTCGGGCTGGCCCCGGTGCATTTTTTAAATACCCGCGAGAAATAGAGTTGATCGT
CAAAACCAACATTGCGACCGACGGTGGCGATAGGCATCCGGGTGGTGCTCAAAAGCAGCTTCGCCTGGCT
GATACGTTGGTCCTCGCGCCAGCTTAAGACGCTAATCCCTAACTGCTGGCGGAAAAGATGTGACAGACGC
GACGGCGACAAGCAAACATGCTGTGCGACGCTGGCGATATCAAAATTGCTGTCTGCCAGGTGATCGCTGA
TGTACTGACAAGCCTCGCGTACCCGATTATCCATCGGTGGATGGAGCGACTCGTTAATCGCTTCCATGCG
CCGCAGTAACAATTGCTCAAGCAGATTTATCGCCAGCAGCTCCGAATAGCGCCCTTCCCCTTGCCCGGCG
TTAATGATTTGCCCAAACAGGTCGCTGAAATGCGGCTGGTGCGCTTCATCCGGGCGAAAGAACCCCGTAT
TGGCAAATATTGACGGCCAGTTAAGCCATTCATGCCAGTAGGCGCGCGGACGAAAGTAAACCCACTGGTG
ATACCATTCGCGAGCCTCCGGATGACGACCGTAGTGATGAATCTCTCCTGGCGGGAACAGCAAAATATCA
CCCGGTCGGCAAACAAATTCTCGTCCCTGATTTTTCACCACCCCCTGACCGCGAATGGTGAGATTGAGAA
TATAACCTTTCATTCCCAGCGGTCGGTCGATAAAAAAATCGAGATAACCGTTGGCCTCAATCGGCGTTAA
ACCCGCCACCAGATGGGCATTAAACGAGTATCCCGGCAGCAGGGGATCATTTTGCGCTTCAGCCATACTT
TTCATACTCCCGCCATTCAGAGAAGAAACCAATTGTCCATATTGCATCAGACATTGCCGTCACTGCGTCT
TTTACTGGCTCTTCTCGCTAACCAAACCGGTAACCCCGCTTATTAAAAGCATTCTGTAACAAAGCGGGAC
CAAAGCCATGACAAAAACGCGTAACAAAAGTGTCTATAATCACGGCAGAAAAGTCCACATTGATTATTTG
CACGGCGTCACACTTTGCTATGCCATAGCATTTTTATCCATAAGATTAGCGGATCCTACCTGACGCTTTT
TATCGCAACTCTCTACTGTTTCTCCAT
